>Addgene plasmid #18545 | T4 Lysozyme M120A WT* | addgene partial sequence | sequence record 24331 | 3primeUP
TNCGAAAAAGCCCGCTCATTAGGCGGGCTCAGATCTGCTCATGTTTGACAGCTTATCATCGATAAGCTTC
GGCAATAAATTCTTGATATGTTTTCATATGTTTCCTTTAAATATTTTAATTAGTAATTGTCTATTCAAGT
AATTGTGAATATACTATCACAATTCCAAGAGAAAGTAAACAGCTTTATAGATTTTTATACGCGTCCCAAG
TGCCAGTTCTAAACGTTGTAATGACTCGTTTTGCGCGATTAGGTGTTTGATTATACCATCTACTTTTAGC
TAAGTTAACTGCTGCTTCATCCCAGCGTTTTTGTTGAAGCGCACGTAAAGAGTTAGTAAATCCTGCCACA
CCGGTTTCTCCCATTTGGAAAACCATATTAATCAATGCAGCGCGACGAACCGCATCAAGAGAATCATAAA
CCGGTTTTAATTTAGCATTTCTCAGAATTCCGCGAACAGCAGCATCAACATCCTGATTAAAGAGTTTTTC
AGCCTCATCTTTTGTAATTACACCATTAGTATTACGCCCAATAGCTTTATCTAATTCAGATTTAGCAGCA
TTAAGTGATGGACTTTTTGTAAGCAAATGACCGATGCCAATAGTGTAATAGCCTTCTGTGTCTTTATAGA
TTTTAAGTCTAAGACCTTCATCTATACGTAACATTTCAAATATATTCATAATACCTCCTAAGCATCGATG
GATCCTGTTTCCTGTGTGAAATTGTTATCCGCTCACAATTCCACACATTATACGAGCCGATGATTAATGT
CAACAGGGGGANGGGAGTAAGCTGATCNGNTTCNGTGTGAATGTATCN
