[The description below was written by a language model from this plasmid's Addgene catalogue record.]
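Description:
T4 Lysozyme M120A WT* is a bacterial expression plasmid built on the pHS1403 backbone (about 5 kb without insert) that carries the bacteriophage T4 lysozyme gene (gene e) as an insert of roughly 600 bp. It is maintained in E. coli as a high-copy plasmid under ampicillin selection. The record does not name the origin of replication, the promoter that drives expression, or any other regulatory elements. No fusion tags are listed, and no feature table is provided, so the vector's architecture beyond these catalogue fields cannot be described here.

The insert was placed between BamHI and HindIII sites by restriction cloning, and both sites remain intact. According to the depositor comments, the BamHI site lies 27 bp from the start codon and the HindIII site 115 bp from the stop codon, so the coding region can be excised or swapped as a cassette with short flanking sequence. The encoded protein carries the substitution M120A, replacing methionine 120 with alanine, in the "WT*" background. In the T4 lysozyme literature that term generally denotes the cysteine-free pseudo-wild-type protein used as a reference, although the record itself does not define it. The listed alternative name "A120A" appears to be a variant label for the same mutant.

The record does not state an intended use. A single-site point mutant in an expression vector of this kind is suited to producing recombinant protein in bacteria for comparison with the parent protein, as in studies of protein stability, folding and structure.
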