Addgene plasmid #18545: T4 Lysozyme M120A WT*
Depositing lab: Brian Matthews. Depositing organization: University of Oregon.
Backbone
  Vector backbone: pHS1403
  Backbone size w/o insert (bp): 5000
  Vector type: Bacterial Expression
Growth in bacteria
  Bacterial resistance: Ampicillin, 100 μg/mL
  Growth temperature: 37°C
  Growth strain: DH5alpha
  Copy number: High Copy
Gene/Insert
  Gene/Insert name: T4 Lysozyme (alt name: A120A)
  Species: Bacteriophage T4
  Insert size (bp): 600
  Mutation: M120A WT*
  GenBank ID: NP_049736
  Entrez Gene: e (a.k.a. T4p123)
  Cloning method: Restriction Enzyme; 5′ cloning site BamHI (not destroyed); 3′ cloning site HindIII (not destroyed)
  Sequencing primers: 5′ na; 3′ GGCGTATCACGAGGCCC
Terms and licenses: Academic/Nonprofit Terms; Industry Terms: Not Available to Industry
Depositor comments: The BamHI site is 27 bp from the ATG and the HindIII site is 115 bp from the stop.
How to cite: T4 Lysozyme M120A WT* was a gift from Brian Matthews (Addgene plasmid # 18545 ; http://n2t.net/addgene:18545 ; RRID:Addgene_18545)
